>Addgene plasmid #240702 | pREC1010-opEbu1 | addgene full sequence | sequence record 482374 | Addgene NGS Result
TTTGGAATGAACCAAATCGTGAAGTTCACTGACGACTCTGGCCTGGCGGTTCAAGTTACTCCAGACGATG
TTCGCCGTTATATCTGTGAGAACGCTACTGAAAAAGAGGTGGGCCTCTTTCTGCAACTCTGTCAGACTCA
ACGTCTGAATCCGTTTGTGAAAGACGCTTACCTGGTGAAATACGGCGGTGCTCCAGCTTCTATGATTACT
TCCTATCAAGTTTTTAACCGTCGCGCGTGTCGTGATGCTAACTATGATGGTATCAAATCTGGTGTGGTTG
TTCTGCGTGACGGTGATGTTGTGCATAAACGTGGTGCTGCGTGCTACAAAAAGGCGGGTGAGGAGCTCAT
CGGTGGTTGGGCGGAAGTTCGCTTTAAGGATGGCCGCGAGACTGCGTATGCTGAGGTGGCGCTCGACGAC
TATTCCACCGGCAAATCTAATTGGGCGAAAATGCCGGGTGTTATGATCGAAAAATGCGCGAAGGCTGCTG
CTTGGCGCCTCGCGTTCCCGGACACTTTTCAGGGCATGTACGCTGCGGAGGAAATGGATCAAGCGCAACA
GCCAGAACAGGTGCGCGCTCAGGCGGAGCAACCAGTGGATCTCCAGCCAATCCGCGAACTCTTCAAGCCA
TATTGCGAACACTTCGGCATCACTCCGGCTGAGGGTATGACTGCTGTTTGTGGTGCGGTGGGCGCTGAAG
GCATGCACTCTATGACCGAGCAGCAAGCTCGCCGTGCTCGCGCTTGGATGGAGGAAGAAATGGCTGCGCC
AGCTGTGGAAGCGGAGTATGAGGTTGTTGACGAGGGCGAGGTGTTTTAAGGATCCAGGAGAATACACATG
GCCAGCAGAGGCGTAAACAAGGTTATTCTCGTTGGTAATCTGGGTCAGGACCCGGAAGTACGCTACATGC
CAAATGGTGGCGCAGTTGCCAACATTACGCTGGCTACTTCCGAATCCTGGCGTGATAAAGCGACCGGCGA
GATGAAAGAGCAGACTGAATGGCACCGCGTTGTGCTGTTCGGCAAACTGGCAGAAGTGGCCAGCGAATAT
CTGCGTAAAGGTTCTCAGGTTTATATCGAAGGTCAGCTGCGTACCCGTAAATGGACCGATCAATCCGGTC
AGGATCGCTACACCACAGAAGTCGTGGTGAACGTTGGCGGCACCATGCAGATGCTGGGTGGTCGTCAGGG
TGGTGGCGCTCCGGCAGGTGGTAATATCGGTGGTGGTCAGCCGCAGGGCGGTTGGGGTCAGCCTCAGCAG
CCGCAGGGTGGCAATCAGTTCAGCGGCGGCGCGCAGTCTCGCCCGCAGCAGTCCGCTCCGGCAGCGCCGT
CTAACGAGCCGCCGATGGACTTTGATGATGACATTCCGTTCTGATCTAGAGTCGACCTGCAGGCATGCAA
GCTTGCGGCCGCGTCGTGACTGGGAAAACCCTGGCGACTAGTCTTGGACTCCTGTTGATAGATCCAGTAA
TGACCTCAGAACTCCATCTGGATTTGTTCAGAACGCTCGGTTGCCGCCGGGCGTTTTTTATTGGTGAGAA
TCCAGGGGTCCCCAATAATTACGATTTAAATTTGTGTCTCAAAATCTCTGATGTTACATTGCACAAGATA
AAAATATATCATCATGAACAATAAAACTGTCTGCTTACATAAACAGTAATACAAGGGGTGTTATGAGCCA
TATTCAGCGTGAAACGAGCTGTAGCCGTCCGCGTCTGAACAGCAACATGGATGCGGATCTGTATGGCTAT
AAATGGGCGCGTGATAACGTGGGTCAGAGCGGCGCGACCATTTATCGTCTGTATGGCAAACCGGATGCGC
CGGAACTGTTTCTGAAACATGGCAAAGGCAGCGTGGCGAACGATGTGACCGATGAAATGGTGCGTCTGAA
CTGGCTGACCGAATTTATGCCGCTGCCGACCATTAAACATTTTATTCGCACCCCGGATGATGCGTGGCTG
CTGACCACCGCGATTCCGGGCAAAACCGCGTTTCAGGTGCTGGAAGAATATCCGGATAGCGGCGAAAACA
TTGTGGATGCGCTGGCCGTGTTTCTGCGTCGTCTGCATAGCATTCCGGTGTGCAACTGCCCGTTTAACAG
CGATCGTGTGTTTCGTCTGGCCCAGGCGCAGAGCCGTATGAACAACGGCCTGGTGGATGCGAGCGATTTT
GATGATGAACGTAACGGCTGGCCGGTGGAACAGGTGTGGAAAGAAATGCATAAACTGCTGCCGTTTAGCC
CGGATAGCGTGGTGACCCACGGCGATTTTAGCCTGGATAACCTGATTTTCGATGAAGGCAAACTGATTGG
CTGCATTGATGTGGGCCGTGTGGGCATTGCGGATCGTTATCAGGATCTGGCCATTCTGTGGAACTGCCTG
GGCGAATTTAGCCCGAGCCTGCAAAAACGTCTGTTTCAGAAATATGGCATTGATAATCCGGATATGAACA
AACTGCAATTTCATCTGATGCTGGATGAATTTTTCTAATAATTAATTGGACCGCGGTCCGCGCGTTGTCC
TTTTCCGCTGCATAACCCTGCTTCGGGGTCATTATAGCGATTTTTTCGGTATATCCATCCTTTTTCGCAC
GATATACAGGATTTTGCCAAAGGGTTCGTGTAGACTTTCCTTGGTGTATCCAACGGCGTCAGCCGGGCAG
GATAGGTGAAGTAGGCCCACCCGCGAGCGGGTGTTCCTTCTTCACTGTCCCTTATTCGCACCTGGCGGTG
CTCAACGGGAATCCTGCTCTGCGAGGCTGGCCGTAGGCCGGCCTCAGCCTGCCGCCTTGGGCCGGGTGAT
GTCGTACTTGCCCGCCGCGAACTCGGTTACCGTCCAGCCCAGCGCGACCAGCTCCGGCAACGCCTCGCGC
ACCCGCTGGCGGCGCTTGCGCATGGTCGAACCACTGGCCTCTGACGGCCAGACATAGCCGCACAAGGTAT
CTATGGAAGCCTTGCCGGTTTTGCCGGGGTCGATCCAGCCACACAGCCGCTGGTGCAGCAGGCGGGCGGT
TTCGCTGTCCAGCGCCCGCACCTCGTCCATGCTGATGCGCACATGCTGGCCGCCACCCATGACGGCCTGC
GCGATCAAGGGGTTCAGGGCCACGTACAGGCGCCCGTCCGCCTCGTCGCTGGCGTACTCCGACAGCAGCC
GAAACCCCTGCCGCTTGCGGCCATTCTGGGCGATGATGGATACCTTCCAAAGGCGCTCGATGCAGTCCTG
TATGTGCTTGAGCGCCCCACCACTATCGACCTCTGCCCCGATTTCCTTTGCCAGCGCCCGATAGCTACCT
TTGACCACCATGGCATCAGCGGTGACGGCCTCCCACTTGGGTTCCAGGAACAGCCGGAGCTGCCGTCCGC
CTTCGGTCTTGGGTTCCGGGCCAAGCACTAGGCCATTAGGCCCAGCCATGGCCACCAGCCCTTGCAGGAT
GCGCAGATCATCAGCGCCCAGCGGCTCCGGGCCGCTGAACTCGATCCGCTTGCCGTCGCCGTAGTCATAC
GTCACGTCCAGCTTGCTGCGCTTGCGCTCGCCCCGCTTGAGGGCACGGAACAGGCCGGGGGCCAGACAGT
GCGCCGGGTCGTGCCGGACGTGGCTGAGGCTGTGCTTGTTCTTAGGCTTCACCACGGGGCACCCCCTTGC
TCTTGCGCTGCCTCTCCAGCACGGCGGGCTTGAGCACCCCGCCGTCATGCCGCCTGAACCACCGATCAGC
GAACGGTGCGCCATAGTTGGCCTTGCTCACACCGAAGCGGACGAAGAACCGGCGCTGGTCGTCGTCCACA
CCCCATTCCTCGGCCTCGGCGCTGGTCATGCTCGACAGGTAGGACTGCCAGCGGATGTTATCGACCAGTA
CCGAGCTGCCCCGGCTGGCCTGCTGCTGGTCGCCTGCGCCCATCATGGCCGCGCCCTTGCTGGCATGGTG
CAGGAACACGATAGAGCACCCGGTATCGGCGGCGATGGCCTCCATGCGACCGATGACCTGGGCCATGGGG
CCGCTGGCGTTTTCTTCCTCGATGTGGAACCGGCGCAGCGTGTCCAGCACCATCAGGCGGCGGCCCTCGG
CGGCGCGCTTGAGGCCGTCGAACCACTCCGGGGCCATGATGTTGGGCAGGCTGCCGATCAGCGGCTGGAT
CAGCAGGCCGTCAGCCACGGCTTGCCGTTCCTCGGCGCTGAGGTGCGCCCCAAGGGCGTGCAGGCGGTGA
TGAATGGCGGTGGGCGGGTCTTCGGCGGGCAGGTAGATCACCGGGCCGGTGGGCAGTTCGCCCACCTCCA
GCAGATCCGGCCCGCCTGCAATCTGTGCGGCCAGTTGCAGGGCCAGCATGGATTTACCGGCACCACCGGG
CGACACCAGCGCCCCGACCGTACCGGCCACCATGTTGGGCAAAACGTAGTCCAGCGGTGGCGGCGCTGCT
GCGAACGCCTCCAGAATATTGATAGGCTTATGGGTAGCCATTGATTGCCTCCTTTGCAGGCAGTTGGTGG
TTAGGCGCTGGCGGGGTCACTACCCCCGCCCTGCGCCGCTCTGAGTTCTTCCAGGCACTCGCGCAGCGCC
TCGTATTCGTCGTCGGTCAGCCAGAACTTGCGCTGACGCATCCCTTTGGCCTTCATGCGCTCGGCATATC
GCGCTTGGCGTACAGCGTCAGGGCTGGCCAGCAGGTCGCCGGTCTGCTTGTCCTTTTGGTCTTTCATATC
AGTCACCGAGAAACTTGCCGGGGCCGAAAGGCTTGTCTTCGCGGAACAAGGACAAGGTGCAGCCGTCAAG
GTTAAGGCTGGCCATATCAGCGACTGAAAAGCGGCCAGCCTCGGCCTTGTTTGACGTATAACCAAAGCCA
CCGGGCAACCAATAGCCCTTGTCACTTTTGATCAGGTAGACCGACCCTGAAGCGCTTTTTTCGTATTCCA
TAAAACCCCCTTCTGTGCGTGAGTACTCATAGTATAACAGGCGTGAGTACCAACGCAAGCACTACATGCT
GAAATCTGGCCCGCCCCTGTCCATGCCTCGCTGGCGGGGTGCCGGTGCCCGTGCCAGCTAGGCCCGCGCA
AGCTGGACGCTGGGCAGACCCATGACCTTGCTGACGGTGCGCTCGATGTAATCCGCTTCGTGGCCGGGCT
TGCGCTCTGCCAGCGCTGGGCTGGCCTCGGCCATGGCCTTGCCGATTTCCTCGGCACTGCGGCCCCGGCT
GGCCAGCTTCTGCGCGGCGATAAAGTCGCACTTGCTGAGGTCATCACCGAAGCGCTTGACCAGCCCGGCC
ATCTCGCTGCGGTACTCGTCCAGCGCCGTGCGCCGGTGGCGGCTAAGCTGCCGCTCGGGCAGTTCGAGGC
TGGCCAGCCTGCGGGCCTTCTCCTGCTGCCGCTGGGCCTGCTCGATCTGCTGGCCAGCCTGCTGCACCAG
CGCCGGGCCAGCGGTGGCGGTCTTGCCCTTGGATTCACGCAGCAGCACCCACGGCTGATAACCGGCGCGG
GTGGTGTGCTTGTCCTTGCGGTTGGTGAAGCCCGCCAAGCGGCCATAGTGGCGGCTGTCGGCGCTGGCCG
GGTCGGCGTCGTACTCGCTGGCCAGCGTCCGGGCAATCTGCCCCCGAAGTTCACCGCCTGCGGCGTCGGC
CACCTTGACCCATGCCTGATAGTTCTTCGGGCTGGTTTCCACTACCAGGGCAGGCTCCCGGCCCTCGGCT
TTCATGTCATCCAGGTCAAACTCGCTGAGGTCGTCCACCAGCACCAGACCATGCCGCTCCTGCTCGGCGG
GCCTGATATACACGTCATTGCCCTGGGCATTCATCCGCTTGAGCCATGGCGTGTTCTGGAGCACTTCGGC
GGCTGACCATTCCCGGTTCATCATCTGGCCGGTGGTGGCGTCCCTGACGCCGATATCGAAGCGCTCACAG
CCCATGGCCTTGAGCTGTCGGCCTATGGCCTGCAAAGTCCTGTCGTTCTTCATCGGGCCACCAAGCGATT
CCCACACATTATACGAGCCGGAAGCATAAAGTGTAGCTAGATCCGAAGGATGAGCCGGGCTGAATGATCG
ACCGAGACAGGCCCTGCGGGGCTGCACACGCGCCCCCACCCTTCGGGTAGGGGGAAAGGCCGCTAAAGCG
GCTAAAAGCGCTCCAGCGTATTTCTGCGGGGTTTGGTGTGGGGTTTAGCGGGCTTTGCCCGCCTTTCCCC
CTGCCGCGCAGCGGTGGGGCGGTGTGTAGCCTAGCGCAGCGAATAGACCAGCTATCCGGCCTCTGGCCGG
GCATATTGGGCAAGGGCAGCAGCGCCCCACAAGGGCGCTGATAACCGCGCCTAGTGGATTATTCTTAGAT
AATCATGGATGGATTTTTCCAACACCCCGCCAGCCCCCGCCCCTGCTGGGTTTGCAGGTTTGGGGGCGTG
ACAGTTATTGCAGGGGTTCGTGACAGTTATTGCAGGGGGGCGTGACAGTTATTGCAGGGGTTCGTGACAG
TTAGGGCGCGCCCAGCTGTCTAGGGCGGCGGATTTGTCCTACTCAGGAGAGCGTTCACCGACAAACAACA
GATAAAACGAAAGGCCCAGTCTTTCGACTGAGCCTTTCGTTTTATTTGATGCCTTTAATTAAACGTTCGT
AATCAAGCCACTTCCTTTTTGCATTGACGCAGGGTGTCGGAAGGCAACTCGCCGAACGCGCTCCTATAGT
TTTCAGCGAAGCGTCCCAAATGTAAGAAGCCGTAGTCTAGGGCTATCTCAGTTATACTACGCACATTGGC
ACTGGGATCGTTCAAGCAGGCGCGGATGCTTTCGAGCTTGCGGTTGCGGATGTAGTTCTTCGGCGTGGTG
CCGGCGTGCTTCTCGAACAAATTGTAGAGCGAGCGTGGACTCATCATCGCCAGCTCCGCTAACCGCTCAA
GGCTGATATTCCGTTTGAGATTCTCCTCAATGAATTGAACGACTCGCTCGAAAGACGGGTTACCTTTGCT
GAAAATTTCACGGCTGACATTGCTGCCCAGCATTTCGAGCAGCTTGGAAGCGATGATCCCCGCATAGTGC
TCTTGGACCCGAGGCATCGACTTTGTATGTTCCGCTTCGTCACAAACTAACCCGAGTAGATTGATAAAGC
CATCGAGTTGCTGGAGATTGTGTCGCGCGGCGAAACGGATACCCTCCCTCGGCTTGTGCCAATTGTTGTC
ACTGCACGCCCGATCAAGGACCACTGAGGGCAATTTAACGATAAATTTCTCGCAATCTTCTGAATAGGTC
AGGTCGGCTTGGTCATCCGGATTGAGCAGCAATAGTTCGCCCGGCGCAAAATAGTGCTCCTGGCCATGGC
CACGCCACAGGCAATGGCCTTTGAGTATTATTTGCAGATGATAACAGGTCTCTAATCCAGGCGAGATTAC
CCTCACGCTACCGCCGTAGCTGATTCGACACAGATCGAGGCATCCGAAGATTCTGTGGTGCAGCCTGCCT
GCCGGGCGCCCGCCCTTGGGCAGGCGAATAGAGTGCGTACCGACATACTGGTTAACATAATCGGAGACTG
CATAGGGCTCGGCGTGGACGAAGATCTGACTTTTCTCGTTCAATAAGCAAAAATCCATAGTTCACGGTTC
TCTTATTTTAATGTGGGCTGCTTGGTGTGATGTAGAAAGGCGCCAAGTCGATGAAAATGCATCTCGACGT
GATGCGTATACGGGTTACCCCCATTGCCACGTTGCGCCATCCTTTTTGCAATCAGTGACCACTTTTCCAA
GCAAAAATAACGCCAAGCAGAACGAAGACGTTCTTTTTAAGAAGCGAGAACACCAGAAGTTCGTGCTGTC
GGGGCATGGGGCGACGAATTGGCGGATAAAGGGGATCTGCTGGATATTACGGCCTTTTTAAAGACCGTAA
AGAAAAATAAGCACAAGTTTTATCCGGCCTTTATTCACATTCTTGCCCGCCTGATGAATGCTCATCCGTA
ATTACGTATGGCAATGAAAGACGGTGAGCTGGTGATATGGGATAGTGTTCACCCTTGTTACACCGTTTTC
CATGAGCAAACTGAAACGTTTTCATCGCTCTGGAGTGAATACCACGACGATTTCCGGCAGTTTCTACACA
TATATTCGCAAGATGTGGCGTGTTACGGTGAAAACCTGGCCTATTTCCCTAAAGGGTTTATTGAGAATAT
GTTTTTCGTCTCAGCCAATCCCTGGGTGAGTTTCACCAGTTTTGATTTAAACGTGGCCAATATGGACAAC
TTCTTCGCCCCCGTTTTCACCATGCATGGGAATTAGCTTGATCTGACCAACGACCGGTAGCGGAGCTATC
CAACGGCGGTATACCAGGAAAACACACAGCAGGTACATCAGAACAGTACCATGACTGAAGAACAAATAGT
TTTTTCCTGATCCATAAAGCAGAACGGCCTGCTCCATGACAAATCTGGCTCCCCAACTAATGCCCCATGC
AGCCAGCATAACCAGCATAAAGTGCAGTGTCCGGTTTGATAGGGATAAGTCCAGCCTTGCAAGAAGCGGA
TACAGGAGTGCAAAAAATGGCTATCTCTAGTAAGGCCTACCCCTTAGGCTTTATGCAACCTCTAGGATCC
GAATTCGAAGGAGATATACATTTGTCAATGATTCAAAAAGATTATACAGATAGTTTTATTTTAAATGCTT
TGAATCTACCAACTATTTCAGATTTAGATTCGTTATCTGATGCTTTTGCAATCAGTAAAAGACTTATCTT
TTTATTAACCAAAAAAACAGAAAACTATTACAAAAGATTTTATATTAAAAAGAGAGATGGTACAAGTAGA
GAGATACTTAGTCCCACATATTCTTTAAAATTAATACAACGATGGATTTTGAAAGAAATATTGGAGAAAG
TTAGTTTATCAGAGCAAGCGATGGCATATAAAAAAGGGAAAAATAATGGCATAAAGAAAAATGCAATGCA
TCATAGATACAGCCTATATATACTTGAAATGGATATTAAAGATTTTTTCCATTCAATAAAAAGAGAAAGA
GTGTTTTATCTTTTTAAGAACTTGGGCTATAACAATATGGTTTCAAATATCTTAACTAATCTATGTACTT
ATAATGGGTATTTACCTCAAGGGGGAGTTTGCTCGCCTTATATTTCCAATTTAATTTGTTACAGGTTAGA
TAATCGGTTGTCAGGATTATGTGGAAAAAGGGATATTCTTTATACAAGATATGCTGACGATTTAACCTTT
TCAAGTGATAATAAACAGACACTTACTAAAGCGATAAATATTATAATTAACATAATTGAGGATGAAGGAT
TTAAAGTCAATAAAAATAAGACAAGACTGCTATCTCCAGGTTCACACAAAAAAGTTACTGGAATTACTGT
GAATGATAGTAAAATAAAGGCAAGTAAGCAATTAAAACGAACTGTTAGAGCAATGATACATCAGGCAATA
GTTACAGCCGATTATAGCCAGATTGATAGAATTAGAGGGATAGTATCTTATATAAATTCCATTGAAGTTG
GATATAGGGAAAAAGTTATAACTTACATAAATAGTTTATCAAATAAGGATTACGCATTTTTTGAGGAAAT
AGTTGAGCGGTTTAATGACAACAAGATTTTTAAGGAAATACAAGATATGAATTATAAAGGATATGATTAC
GATGACCAGGTTAGTCTGGAGTTAGAAAAAATAGTGAGTGCCAGGCAAGAATATCTCGGAAAAATTGGAA
AAGTGGACTTTTTGTCAGCACATATACAAAGTCAACAAGATGAGTTCAAAACAAATGCTGCTGCAACTAA
AGAAACTTATGAATAGTACCGTTCATATGAGGCTAGAGCAGGTGATTGATAAGATTCCGTAATTATTGAC
AACATCGTTATCCTTAGATGCTACTACTTTTGTATAAACGTGCACAATATTTATTTATATGAAAGTAGTG
GGAAGTGGTTCGCTTTCCGAGGTGCTATGTCAGGACTATATTTAATGAAGTAAGAAGGAGCTGCGTGACG
CCGGGATTTTCCCAGTCACGGCAGAACAGCGGAGAGTGAATCTGTGTTCAGGTTCATCCCCTTACTTCAT
CAAAAGGAATAAAGGTAAGGAGGACGGTGTTGTCAATGATTACGGAATCTTATCAGCCACCTGCATGATC
CGCGGCCGCACTCGATCGAAATAATTTTGTTTAACTTTAAGGAGG
Features (pLannotate 1.2.2; 17 found; start..end, strand, type, name):
    838..1371    +  CDS            ssb: SSB_ECOLI - Also known as exrB, lexC. Experimental evidence at protein level: Swiss-Prot protein existence level 1. Plays an important role in DNA replication, recombination and repair. Binds to ssDNA and to an array of partner proteins to recruit them to their sites of action during DNA metabolism. Acts as a sliding platform that migrates on DNA via reptation. SSB or its 10 C-terminal amino acids stimulates the ATPase activity of RadD (PubMed:27519413). From Escherichia coli (strain K12).
   1375..1404    +  misc_feature   MCS (fragment): pUC18/19 multiple cloning site
   1412..1436    +  CDS            lacZα (fragment): LacZα fragment of β-galactosidase; lacZ fragment
   1447..1541    +  terminator     lambda t0 terminator: transcription terminator from phage lambda
   1673..2485    +  CDS            aphA1: KKA1_ECOLX - Also known as nptI. Protein inferred from homology: Swiss-Prot protein existence level 3. Resistance to kanamycin and structurally-related aminoglycosides, including amikacin. From Escherichia coli.
   2655..2763    +  oriT           oriT: incP origin of transfer
   2774..3625    -  CDS            RSF1010 RepC (fragment): replication protein C of the broad-host-range plasmid RSF1010 (Scholz et al., 1989); repC
   3612..4451    -  CDS            RSF1010 RepA: replication protein A of the broad-host-range plasmid RSF1010 (Scholz et al., 1989); repA
   4443..4517    -  ncRNA          Plasmid R1162: Accession: RF00043 - R1162-like plasmid antisense RNA
   4962..5933    -  CDS            RSF1010 RepB: replication protein B of the broad-host-range plasmid RSF1010 (Scholz et al., 1989); repB
   5957..5985    -  promoter       lac UV5 promoter (fragment): E. coli lac promoter with an "up" mutation
   6040..6434    +  rep_origin     RSF1010 oriV: replication origin of the broad-host-range plasmid RSF1010; requires the RSF1010 RepA/B/C proteins for replication (Scholz et al., 1989)
   6472..6558    -  terminator     rrnB T1 terminator: Escherichia coli rrnB; transcription terminator T1 from the E. coli rrnB gene
   6583..7548    -  CDS            XylS: XylS regulator encoded by the Pseudomonas putida TOL plasmid pWWO; xylS; stimulates transcription from the Pm promoter in the presence of aromatic compounds such as m-toluate or benzoate
   7809..8214    +  CDS            CmR (fragment): chloramphenicol acetyltransferase; cat; confers resistance to chloramphenicol
   8176..8436    -  CDS            YPRA_ECOLX (fragment): Protein predicted: Swiss-Prot protein existence level 4. From Escherichia coli.
   8448..8528    +  promoter       Pm promoter: The bacterial Pm promoter is activated by XylS in the presence of benzoate or m-toluate (Marqués et al., 1999).
