[The description below was written by a language model from this plasmid's Addgene catalogue record and pLannotate feature annotations shown in this document.]
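Description:
pREC1010-opEbu1 is a low-copy, broad-host-range bacterial expression plasmid built on the pORTMAGE-Ec1 backbone. It carries a retron-based "recombitron" for genome editing in non-model bacteria. Replication relies on the RSF1010 system: the annotated oriV together with the RepA, RepB and RepC replication proteins, which let the plasmid be maintained in a wide range of Gram-negative hosts. An incP oriT is also annotated, which would allow conjugative mobilisation from a suitable donor strain. Selection is by kanamycin through aphA1. The chloramphenicol acetyltransferase annotation is only a fragment, and chloramphenicol is not a listed resistance.

The roughly 2.7 kb synthetic insert comprises the Ebu1 retron reverse transcriptase, its ncRNA, the single-strand annealing protein CspRecT and the E. coli single-stranded DNA-binding protein. According to the record it is expressed from the Pm promoter, which the plasmid-encoded XylS regulator activates in the presence of m-toluate or benzoate. The ncRNA has extended a1/a2 regions and carries an embedded donor targeting the lacZ locus of Citrobacter freundii ATCC 8090. In this kind of system, the reverse transcriptase copies the ncRNA into multicopy single-stranded DNA inside the cell. CspRecT and SSB then help anneal that donor at the replicating chromosome to install the edit.

The automated feature table identifies only the ssb gene, Pm, XylS, the lambda t0 and rrnB T1 terminators and the backbone elements. The retron RT, the ncRNA and CspRecT are not annotated and presumably lie in the unannotated stretch between Pm and ssb, spanning the origin of the circular map. The plasmid was deposited with a study of cross-species retron-mediated recombineering.
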