Addgene plasmid #240702: pREC1010-opEbu1
Purpose: RSF1010 origin of replication plasmid containing Ebu1 recombitron with extended a1 a2 regions with a donor in the ncRNA targeting lacZ locus in Citrobacter freundii ATCC 8090 expressed by Pm promoter
Depositing lab: Seth Shipman. Depositing organization: J. David Gladstone Institutes. Publication: Genome editing of phylogenetically distinct bacteria using cross-species retron-mediated recombineering. Gonzalez-Delgado A, Bonillo-Lopez L, Johnson MS, Knodlseder N, Ko CC, Lekbach Y, Oh JH, Selvakumar H, Wold MC, Yu Z, Aragon V, Gralnick JA, Guell M, Hatfull GF, Keitz BK, Koskella B, Mutalik VK, van Pijkeren JP, Shipman SL. Nat Biotechnol. 2026 Apr 23. doi: 10.1038/s41587-026-03076-6. PubMed 42026131.
Backbone
  Vector backbone: pORTMAGE-Ec1
  Backbone manufacturer: George Church (Addgene #138474)
  Vector type: Bacterial Expression
Growth in bacteria
  Bacterial resistance: Kanamycin, 50 μg/mL
  Growth temperature: 37°C
  Growth strain: DH5alpha
  Copy number: Low Copy
Gene/Insert
  Gene/Insert name: Ebu1 RT, Ebu1 ncRNA, CspRecT and EcSSB
  Species: Synthetic
  Insert size (bp): 2710
  Mutation: Extended a1 a2 regions
  Cloning method: Gibson Cloning
Terms and licenses: Academic/Nonprofit Terms; Industry Terms: Not Available to Industry
Depositor comments: Please visit https://doi.org/10.1101/2025.06.16.660010 for bioRxiv preprint.
How to cite: pREC1010-opEbu1 was a gift from Seth Shipman (Addgene plasmid # 240702 ; http://n2t.net/addgene:240702 ; RRID:Addgene_240702)
